Addgene plasmid #42014: pmyc-GFP-TNRC6A-(1-1076)
Depositing lab: Kumiko Ui-Tei. Depositing organization: The University of Tokyo. Publication: Human TNRC6A is an Argonaute-navigator protein for microRNA-mediated gene silencing in the nucleus. Nishi K, Nishi A, Nagasawa T, Ui-Tei K. RNA. 2013 Jan;19(1):17-35. doi: 10.1261/rna.034769.112. Epub 2012 Nov 13. PubMed 23150874.
Backbone
  Vector backbone: pcDNA3.1
  Backbone size w/o insert (bp): 5338
  Total vector size (bp): 9340
  Vector type: Mammalian Expression
  Selectable markers: Neomycin (select with G418)
Growth in bacteria
  Bacterial resistance: Ampicillin, 100 μg/mL
  Growth temperature: 37°C
  Growth strain: DH5alpha
  Copy number: High Copy
Gene/Insert
  Gene/Insert name: TNRC6A (alt name: GW182)
  Species: H. sapiens (human)
  Mutation: contain aa1-1076
  GenBank ID: AAK62026.1
  Entrez Gene: TNRC6A (a.k.a. CAGH26, FAME6, GW1, GW182, TNRC6)
  Promoter: CMV
  Tag / fusion protein: Myc (N terminal on insert); EGFP (N terminal on insert)
  Cloning method: Restriction Enzyme; 5′ cloning site NheI (not destroyed); 3′ cloning site XbaI (not destroyed)
  Sequencing primers: 5′ CGCAAATGGGCGGTAGGCGTG
Terms and licenses: Academic/Nonprofit Terms; Industry Terms: Not Available to Industry
How to cite: pmyc-GFP-TNRC6A-(1-1076) was a gift from Kumiko Ui-Tei (Addgene plasmid # 42014 ; http://n2t.net/addgene:42014 ; RRID:Addgene_42014)
