[The description below was written by a language model from this plasmid's Addgene catalogue record and pLannotate feature annotations shown in this document.]
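Description:
pmyc-GFP-TNRC6A-(1-1076) is a 9,340 bp mammalian expression plasmid built on the pcDNA3.1 backbone. It encodes an N-terminal portion of human TNRC6A (also called GW182), limited to amino acids 1–1076, fused at its N terminus to a Myc epitope and EGFP. Expression is driven by the human cytomegalovirus immediate early enhancer and promoter, and transcripts are terminated by the bovine growth hormone polyadenylation signal. A T7 promoter sits just upstream of the coding region, as is standard in this backbone. The feature table annotates EGFP running directly into the TNRC6A fragment. The short Myc tag listed in the catalogue is not annotated separately, though a gap between the T7 promoter and EGFP could accommodate it. The insert is recorded as cloned between NheI and XbaI sites, both retained.

The plasmid is propagated in E. coli through a high-copy ColE1/pUC-type origin with ampicillin selection from the β-lactamase gene, and it also carries an f1 phage origin. For mammalian cells, an SV40 early promoter drives a neomycin phosphotransferase cassette with an SV40 poly(A) signal, allowing G418 selection of stable transfectants. Small annotated fragments (bom, a truncated HIV-1 LTR match, ble, lacI and the lac promoter/operator) look like backbone remnants or short sequence matches, not functional payload.

TNRC6A is a scaffolding partner of Argonaute proteins in microRNA- and siRNA-mediated silencing. The associated publication examines its role in directing Argonaute to the nucleus. A fluorescent, epitope-tagged truncation like this one is suited to deletion mapping, that is, following the subcellular localisation of the fragment by EGFP fluorescence and detecting or immunoprecipitating it through the Myc tag. The record does not itself state a specific experimental purpose.
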