Features (pLannotate 1.2.2; 21 found; start..end, strand, type, name):
     28..80      -  misc_feature   bom (fragment): basis of mobility region from pBR322
    235..614     +  enhancer       CMV enhancer: human cytomegalovirus immediate early enhancer
    615..818     +  promoter       CMV promoter: human cytomegalovirus (CMV) immediate early promoter
    814..847     +  LTR            5' LTR (truncated) (fragment): truncated 5' long terminal repeat (LTR) from HIV-1
    863..881     +  promoter       T7 promoter: promoter for bacteriophage T7 RNA polymerase
    949..1665    +  CDS            EGFP: EGFP is a basic (constitutively fluorescent) green fluorescent protein published in 1996, derived from Aequorea victoria. It is reported to be a rapidly-maturing weak dimer with moderate acid sensitivity.
   1654..4899    +  CDS            TNRC6A (fragment): TNR6A_HUMAN - Also known as CAGH26, KIAA1460, TNRC6. Experimental evidence at protein level: Swiss-Prot protein existence level 1. Plays a role in RNA-mediated gene silencing by both micro- RNAs (miRNAs) and short interfering RNAs (siRNAs). Required for miRNA- dependent repression of translation and for siRNA-dependent endonucleolytic cleavage of complementary mRNAs by argonaute family proteins. As a scaffolding protein, associates with argonaute proteins bound to partially complementary mRNAs, and can simultaneously recruit CCR4-NOT and PAN deadenylase complexes. From Homo sapiens (Human).
   4940..5164    +  polyA_signal   bGH poly(A) signal: bovine growth hormone polyadenylation signal
   5168..5189    +  promoter       SV40 promoter (fragment): SV40 enhancer and early promoter
   5210..5638    +  rep_origin     f1 ori (sequence partly withheld): f1 bacteriophage origin of replication; arrow indicates direction of (+) strand synthesis
   5652..5981    +  promoter       SV40 promoter: SV40 enhancer and early promoter
   6048..6839    +  CDS            neo: KKA2_KLEPN - Also known as kan, nptII. Experimental evidence at protein level: Swiss-Prot protein existence level 1. Resistance to kanamycin, neomycin, paromomycin, ribostamycin, butirosin and gentamicin B. From Klebsiella pneumoniae.
   6863..7021    +  CDS            ble (fragment): BLE_KLEPN - Experimental evidence at protein level: Swiss-Prot protein existence level 1. Binding protein with a strong affinity to the bleomycin family of antibiotics. Binds to CL990; an antimitotic-antibiotic compound. From Klebsiella pneumoniae.
   7016..7137    +  polyA_signal   SV40 poly(A) signal: SV40 polyadenylation signal
   7210..7226    -  protein_bind   lac operator: The lac repressor binds to the lac operator to inhibit transcription in E. coli. This inhibition can be relieved by adding lactose or isopropyl-β-D-thiogalactopyranoside (IPTG). lac repressor encoded by lacI
   7234..7264    -  promoter       lac promoter: promoter for the E. coli lac operon
   7279..7300    -  protein_bind   CAP binding site: CAP binding activates transcription in the presence of cAMP. E. coli catabolite activator protein
   7313..7405    -  CDS            lacI (fragment): lac repressor; lacI; The lac repressor binds to the lac operator to inhibit transcription in E. coli. This inhibition can be relieved by adding lactose or isopropyl-β-D-thiogalactopyranoside (IPTG).
   7588..8173    -  rep_origin     ori: high-copy-number ColE1/pMB1/pBR322/pUC origin of replication
   8344..9204    -  CDS            AmpR: β-lactamase; bla; confers resistance to ampicillin, carbenicillin, and related antibiotics
   9205..9309    -  promoter       AmpR promoter: bla
>Addgene plasmid #42014 | pmyc-GFP-TNRC6A-(1-1076) | depositor full sequence | sequence record 56755 | pmyc-GFP-TNRC6A-(1-1076) sequence 9340 bps
GACGGATCGGGAGATCTCCCGATCCCCTATGGTGCACTCTCAGTACAATCTGCTCTGATGCCGCATAGTT
AAGCCAGTATCTGCTCCCTGCTTGTGTGTTGGAGGTCGCTGAGTAGTGCGCGAGCAAAATTTAAGCTACA
ACAAGGCAAGGCTTGACCGACAATTGCATGAAGAATCTGCTTAGGGTTAGGCGTTTTGCGCTGCTTCGCG
ATGTACGGGCCAGATATACGCGTTGACATTGATTATTGACTAGTTATTAATAGTAATCAATTACGGGGTC
ATTAGTTCATAGCCCATATATGGAGTTCCGCGTTACATAACTTACGGTAAATGGCCCGCCTGGCTGACCG
CCCAACGACCCCCGCCCATTGACGTCAATAATGACGTATGTTCCCATAGTAACGCCAATAGGGACTTTCC
ATTGACGTCAATGGGTGGAGTATTTACGGTAAACTGCCCACTTGGCAGTACATCAAGTGTATCATATGCC
AAGTACGCCCCCTATTGACGTCAATGACGGTAAATGGCCCGCCTGGCATTATGCCCAGTACATGACCTTA
TGGGACTTTCCTACTTGGCAGTACATCTACGTATTAGTCATCGCTATTACCATGGTGATGCGGTTTTGGC
AGTACATCAATGGGCGTGGATAGCGGTTTGACTCACGGGGATTTCCAAGTCTCCACCCCATTGACGTCAA
TGGGAGTTTGTTTTGGCACCAAAATCAACGGGACTTTCCAAAATGTCGTAACAACTCCGCCCCATTGACG
CAAATGGGCGGTAGGCGTGTACGGTGGGAGGTCTATATAAGCAGAGCTCTCTGGCTAACTAGAGAACCCA
CTGCTTACTGGCTTATCGAAATTAATACGACTCACTATAGGGAGACCCAAGCTGGCTAGCCCACCAATGG
AACAAAAACTCATCTCAGAAGAGGATCTGTCCGGCGGCATGGTGAGCAAGGGCGAGGAGCTGTTCACCGG
GGTGGTGCCCATCCTGGTCGAGCTGGACGGCGACGTAAACGGCCACAAGTTCAGCGTGTCCGGCGAGGGC
GAGGGCGATGCCACCTACGGCAAGCTGACCCTGAAGTTCATCTGCACCACCGGCAAGCTGCCCGTGCCCT
GGCCCACCCTCGTGACCACCCTGACCTACGGCGTGCAGTGCTTCAGCCGCTACCCCGACCACATGAAGCA
GCACGACTTCTTCAAGTCCGCCATGCCCGAAGGCTACGTCCAGGAGCGCACCATCTTCTTCAAGGACGAC
GGCAACTACAAGACCCGCGCCGAGGTGAAGTTCGAGGGCGACACCCTGGTGAACCGCATCGAGCTGAAGG
GCATCGACTTCAAGGAGGACGGCAACATCCTGGGGCACAAGCTGGAGTACAACTACAACAGCCACAACGT
CTATATCATGGCCGACAAGCAGAAGAACGGCATCAAGGTGAACTTCAAGATCCGCCACAACATCGAGGAC
GGCAGCGTGCAGCTCGCCGACCACTACCAGCAGAACACCCCCATCGGCGACGGCCCCGTGCTGCTGCCCG
ACAACCACTACCTGAGCACCCAGTCCGCCCTGAGCAAAGACCCCAACGAGAAGCGCGATCACATGGTCCT
GCTGGAGTTCGTGACCGCCGCCGGGATCACTCTCGGCATGGACGAGCTGTACAAGAAGCTTATGGATGCT
GATTCTGCCTCCAGTTCTGAATCAGAGAGAAACATCACTATCATGGCTTCAGGGAACACAGGTGGTGAAA
AAGATGGCCTTCGGAATAGCACTGGACTTGGTTCCCAAAACAAGTTTGTAGTTGGTAGCAGCAGCAATAA
TGTGGGCCATGGAAGTAGTACTGGGCCATGGGGTTTTTCCCATGGAGCCATAATAAGCACATGTCAGGTC
TCTGTGGATGCTCCTGAAAGCAAATCTGAAAGTAGCAACAATAGAATGAATGCTTGGGGCACTGTAAGTT
CTTCATCAAATGGAGGGTTAAATCCAAGCACTTTGAATTCAGCTAGCAACCATGGTGCCTGGCCAGTATT
AGAGAACAATGGACTTGCCCTAAAAGGGCCTGTAGGGAGTGGTAGTTCTGGCATTAATATTCAGTGCAGT
ACTATAGGCCAGATGCCTAACAATCAGAGTATTAACTCTAAAGTGAGTGGTGGTTCTACCCATGGTACCT
GGGGAAGCCTTCAGGAAACTTGTGAATCTGAAGTAAGTGGTACACAGAAGGTTTCATTCAGTGGTCAACC
TCAAAATATTACCACTGAAATGACTGGACCAAATAACACTACTAACTTTATGACCTCTAGTTTACCAAAC
TCCGGTTCAGTGCAGAATAATGAGCTGCCTAGTAGTAACACAGGGGCCTGGCGTGTGAGCACAATGAATC
ATCCTCAGATGCAGGCTCCATCAGGTATGAATGGCACTTCCCTTTCTCACCTTAGCAATGGAGAGTCAAA
AAGTGGAGGCTCTTATGGTACTACATGGGGTGCCTATGGTTCTAATTACTCTGGAGACAAATGTTCAGGC
CCTAATGGCCAAGCTAATGGTGACACTGTGAATGCAACTCTAATGCAGCCTGGCGTAAATGGTCCTATGG
GCACTAACTTTCAAGTTAACACAAACAAAGGAGGTGGTGTGTGGGAATCTGGTGCAGCAAACTCCCAGAG
TACATCATGGGGAAGTGGAAATGGCGCAAATTCTGGAGGAAGTCGAAGAGGATGGGGAACCCCTGCACAA
AACACTGGCACTAATTTACCCAGCGTTGAGTGGAACAAACTGCCTAGCAATCAGCATTCCAATGATAGTG
CAAATGGCAATGGTAAGACGTTTACAAATGGATGGAAATCTACTGAGGAAGAGGATCAGGGTTCTGCCAC
ATCTCAGACAAATGAGCAAAGCAGTGTGTGGGCCAAAACAGGAGGTACAGTGGAGAGCGATGGTAGTACA
GAAAGCACTGGACGCCTTGAGGAAAAAGGAACTGGGGAAAGTCAGAGTAGAGACAGAAGAAAAATTGATC
AGCACACATTACTCCAAAGCATTGTAAACAGAACTGACTTAGATCCACGTGTCCTGTCCAACTCTGGTTG
GGGACAGACTCCTATTAAGCAGAATACTGCCTGGGATACAGAAACATCACCTAGAGGGGAACGAAAGACT
GACAATGGGACAGAGGCCTGGGGAAGCTCTGCAACACAGACTTTTAACTCAGGGGCATGTATAGATAAGA
CTAGCCCTAATGGTAATGATACCTCATCTGTATCAGGGTGGGGCGATCCCAAACCTGCTCTGAGGTGGGG
AGATTCCAAAGGCTCAAACTGCCAGGGGGGGTGGGAAGATGATTCTGCTGCTACAGGAATGGTCAAGAGC
AATCAGTGGGGGAATTGCAAAGAGGAGAAGGCTGCATGGAATGACTCGCAAAAGAATAAACAGGGATGGG
GTGATGGACAAAAATCAAGCCAAGGGTGGTCTGTTTCTGCCAGTGATAACTGGGGAGAAACTTCAAGGAA
TAACCATTGGGGTGAGGCCAATAAGAAATCCAGCTCAGGAGGTAGTGACAGTGACAGGTCCGTTTCCGGT
TGGAACGAACTTGGTAAAACTAGTTCTTTCACTTGGGGAAACAACATAAATCCAAATAATTCATCAGGAT
GGGATGAATCTTCTAAACCTACTCCTTCCCAGGGATGGGGAGACCCTCCAAAGTCTAATCAGTCTCTAGG
TTGGGGAGATTCGTCAAAGCCAGTCAGCTCTCCAGACTGGAACAAGCAACAAGACATTGTTGGATCTTGG
GGAATCCCACCAGCTACAGGCAAACCTCCTGGTACAGGCTGGCTGGGGGGACCTATACCAGCCCCAGCAA
AAGAAGAAGAACCCACAGGCTGGGAGGAACCATCCCCAGAATCTATACGTCGCAAAATGGAGATTGATGA
TGGAACTTCAGCTTGGGGAGATCCAAGCAAATACAACTACAAAAATGTGAACATGTGGAACAAAAACGTC
CCAAATGGCAACAGCCGTTCAGACCAGCAAGCACAGGTACATCAGCTGCTAACGCCTGCAAGTGCCATCT
CAAACAAAGAGGCAAGCAGTGGCTCTGGCTGGGGTGAGCCCTGGGGGGAGCCTTCTACTCCAGCCACAAC
TGTGGATAATGGTACTTCAGCATGGGGTAAGCCCATAGACAGTGGTCCCAGCTGGGGGGAACCCATTGCT
GCGGCATCCAGCACATCCACGTGGGGCTCCAGCTCTGTTGGTCCACAAGCATTAAGCAAATCTGGGCCAA
AATCTATGCAAGATGGCTGGTGTGGTGATGATATGCCATTGCCTGGAAATCGCCCCACTGGCTGGGAAGA
GGAAGAGGATGTGGAGATTGGAATGTGGAATAGTAATTCATCTCAAGAGCTTAACTCATCTTTAAATTGG
CCACCATATACAAAGAAAATGTCATCGAAGGGTCTGAGTGGCAAAAAAAGGAGAAGGGAAAGGGGAATGA
TGAAAGGTGGAAACAAACAAGAAGAAGCGTGGATAAATCCATTTGTTAAACAGTTTTCAAACATCAGTTT
TTCGAGAGACTCACCAGAGGAAAATGTACAAAGCAATAAGATGGACCTTTCTGGAGGAATGTTACAAGAC
AAACGAATGGAGATAGATAAACATAGCCTAAATATTGGTGATTACAATCGAACGGTCGGGAAAGGCCCTG
GTTCTCGGCCTCAGATTTCCAAAGAGTCTTCCATGGAGCGCAATCCTTATTTTGATAAGGATGGCATTGT
AGCAGATGAATCCCAAAACATGCAGTTTATGTCCAGTCAAAGCATGAAGCTTCCCCCTTCAAATAGTGCA
CTACCTAACCAGGCCCTTGGCTCCATAGCAGGGCTGGGTATGCAAAACTTGAATTCTGTTAGACAGAATT
GATCTAGAGGGCCCGTTTAAACCCGCTGATCAGCCTCGACTGTGCCTTCTAGTTGCCAGCCATCTGTTGT
TTGCCCCTCCCCCGTGCCTTCCTTGACCCTGGAAGGTGCCACTCCCACTGTCCTTTCCTAATAAAATGAG
GAAATTGCATCGCATTGTCTGAGTAGGTGTCATTCTATTCTGGGGGGTGGGGTGGGGCAGGACAGCAAGG
GGGAGGATTGGGAAGACAATAGCAGGCATGCTGGGGATGCGGTGGGCTCTATGGCTTCTGAGGCGGAAAG
AACCAGCTGGGGCTCTAGGGGGTATCCCC
[124 nt withheld, positions 5210-5333]
C
[91 nt withheld, positions 5335-5425]
A
[49 nt withheld, positions 5427-5475]
CCTTTGACGTTGGAGTCCACGTTCTTT
[37 nt withheld, positions 5503-5539]
ACCCTATCTCGGTCTATTCTTTTGATTTATAAGGGATTTTGCCGATTTCGGCCTATTGGTTAAAAAATGA
GCTGATTTAACAAAAATTTAACGCGAATTAATTCTGTGGAATGTGTGTCAGTTAGGGTGTGGAAAGTCCC
CAGGCTCCCCAGCAGGCAGAAGTATGCAAAGCATGCATCTCAATTAGTCAGCAACCAGGTGTGGAAAGTC
CCCAGGCTCCCCAGCAGGCAGAAGTATGCAAAGCATGCATCTCAATTAGTCAGCAACCATAGTCCCGCCC
CTAACTCCGCCCATCCCGCCCCTAACTCCGCCCAGTTCCGCCCATTCTCCGCCCCATGGCTGACTAATTT
TTTTTATTTATGCAGAGGCCGAGGCCGCCTCTGCCTCTGAGCTATTCCAGAAGTAGTGAGGAGGCTTTTT
TGGAGGCCTAGGCTTTTGCAAAAAGCTCCCGGGAGCTTGTATATCCATTTTCGGATCTGATCAAGAGACA
GGATGAGGATCGTTTCGCATGATTGAACAAGATGGATTGCACGCAGGTTCTCCGGCCGCTTGGGTGGAGA
GGCTATTCGGCTATGACTGGGCACAACAGACAATCGGCTGCTCTGATGCCGCCGTGTTCCGGCTGTCAGC
GCAGGGGCGCCCGGTTCTTTTTGTCAAGACCGACCTGTCCGGTGCCCTGAATGAACTGCAGGACGAGGCA
GCGCGGCTATCGTGGCTGGCCACGACGGGCGTTCCTTGCGCAGCTGTGCTCGACGTTGTCACTGAAGCGG
GAAGGGACTGGCTGCTATTGGGCGAAGTGCCGGGGCAGGATCTCCTGTCATCTCACCTTGCTCCTGCCGA
GAAAGTATCCATCATGGCTGATGCAATGCGGCGGCTGCATACGCTTGATCCGGCTACCTGCCCATTCGAC
CACCAAGCGAAACATCGCATCGAGCGAGCACGTACTCGGATGGAAGCCGGTCTTGTCGATCAGGATGATC
TGGACGAAGAGCATCAGGGGCTCGCGCCAGCCGAACTGTTCGCCAGGCTCAAGGCGCGCATGCCCGACGG
CGAGGATCTCGTCGTGACCCATGGCGATGCCTGCTTGCCGAATATCATGGTGGAAAATGGCCGCTTTTCT
GGATTCATCGACTGTGGCCGGCTGGGTGTGGCGGACCGCTATCAGGACATAGCGTTGGCTACCCGTGATA
TTGCTGAAGAGCTTGGCGGCGAATGGGCTGACCGCTTCCTCGTGCTTTACGGTATCGCCGCTCCCGATTC
GCAGCGCATCGCCTTCTATCGCCTTCTTGACGAGTTCTTCTGAGCGGGACTCTGGGGTTCGAAATGACCG
ACCAAGCGACGCCCAACCTGCCATCACGAGATTTCGATTCCACCGCCGCCTTCTATGAAAGGTTGGGCTT
CGGAATCGTTTTCCGGGACGCCGGCTGGATGATCCTCCAGCGCGGGGATCTCATGCTGGAGTTCTTCGCC
CACCCCAACTTGTTTATTGCAGCTTATAATGGTTACAAATAAAGCAATAGCATCACAAATTTCACAAATA
AAGCATTTTTTTCACTGCATTCTAGTTGTGGTTTGTCCAAACTCATCAATGTATCTTATCATGTCTGTAT
ACCGTCGACCTCTAGCTAGAGCTTGGCGTAATCATGGTCATAGCTGTTTCCTGTGTGAAATTGTTATCCG
CTCACAATTCCACACAACATACGAGCCGGAAGCATAAAGTGTAAAGCCTGGGGTGCCTAATGAGTGAGCT
AACTCACATTAATTGCGTTGCGCTCACTGCCCGCTTTCCAGTCGGGAAACCTGTCGTGCCAGCTGCATTA
ATGAATCGGCCAACGCGCGGGGAGAGGCGGTTTGCGTATTGGGCGCTCTTCCGCTTCCTCGCTCACTGAC
TCGCTGCGCTCGGTCGTTCGGCTGCGGCGAGCGGTATCAGCTCACTCAAAGGCGGTAATACGGTTATCCA
CAGAATCAGGGGATAACGCAGGAAAGAACATGTGAGCAAAAGGCCAGCAAAAGGCCAGGAACCGTAAAAA
GGCCGCGTTGCTGGCGTTTTTCCATAGGCTCCGCCCCCCTGACGAGCATCACAAAAATCGACGCTCAAGT
CAGAGGTGGCGAAACCCGACAGGACTATAAAGATACCAGGCGTTTCCCCCTGGAAGCTCCCTCGTGCGCT
CTCCTGTTCCGACCCTGCCGCTTACCGGATACCTGTCCGCCTTTCTCCCTTCGGGAAGCGTGGCGCTTTC
TCATAGCTCACGCTGTAGGTATCTCAGTTCGGTGTAGGTCGTTCGCTCCAAGCTGGGCTGTGTGCACGAA
CCCCCCGTTCAGCCCGACCGCTGCGCCTTATCCGGTAACTATCGTCTTGAGTCCAACCCGGTAAGACACG
ACTTATCGCCACTGGCAGCAGCCACTGGTAACAGGATTAGCAGAGCGAGGTATGTAGGCGGTGCTACAGA
GTTCTTGAAGTGGTGGCCTAACTACGGCTACACTAGAAGAACAGTATTTGGTATCTGCGCTCTGCTGAAG
CCAGTTACCTTCGGAAAAAGAGTTGGTAGCTCTTGATCCGGCAAACAAACCACCGCTGGTAGCGGTTTTT
TTGTTTGCAAGCAGCAGATTACGCGCAGAAAAAAAGGATCTCAAGAAGATCCTTTGATCTTTTCTACGGG
GTCTGACGCTCAGTGGAACGAAAACTCACGTTAAGGGATTTTGGTCATGAGATTATCAAAAAGGATCTTC
ACCTAGATCCTTTTAAATTAAAAATGAAGTTTTAAATCAATCTAAAGTATATATGAGTAAACTTGGTCTG
ACAGTTACCAATGCTTAATCAGTGAGGCACCTATCTCAGCGATCTGTCTATTTCGTTCATCCATAGTTGC
CTGACTCCCCGTCGTGTAGATAACTACGATACGGGAGGGCTTACCATCTGGCCCCAGTGCTGCAATGATA
CCGCGAGACCCACGCTCACCGGCTCCAGATTTATCAGCAATAAACCAGCCAGCCGGAAGGGCCGAGCGCA
GAAGTGGTCCTGCAACTTTATCCGCCTCCATCCAGTCTATTAATTGTTGCCGGGAAGCTAGAGTAAGTAG
TTCGCCAGTTAATAGTTTGCGCAACGTTGTTGCCATTGCTACAGGCATCGTGGTGTCACGCTCGTCGTTT
GGTATGGCTTCATTCAGCTCCGGTTCCCAACGATCAAGGCGAGTTACATGATCCCCCATGTTGTGCAAAA
AAGCGGTTAGCTCCTTCGGTCCTCCGATCGTTGTCAGAAGTAAGTTGGCCGCAGTGTTATCACTCATGGT
TATGGCAGCACTGCATAATTCTCTTACTGTCATGCCATCCGTAAGATGCTTTTCTGTGACTGGTGAGTAC
TCAACCAAGTCATTCTGAGAATAGTGTATGCGGCGACCGAGTTGCTCTTGCCCGGCGTCAATACGGGATA
ATACCGCGCCACATAGCAGAACTTTAAAAGTGCTCATCATTGGAAAACGTTCTTCGGGGCGAAAACTCTC
AAGGATCTTACCGCTGTTGAGATCCAGTTCGATGTAACCCACTCGTGCACCCAACTGATCTTCAGCATCT
TTTACTTTCACCAGCGTTTCTGGGTGAGCAAAAACAGGAAGGCAAAATGCCGCAAAAAAGGGAATAAGGG
CGACACGGAAATGTTGAATACTCATACTCTTCCTTTTTCAATATTATTGAAGCATTTATCAGGGTTATTG
TCTCATGAGCGGATACATATTTGAATGTATTTAGAAAAATAAACAAATAGGGGTTCCGCGCACATTTCCC
CGAAAAGTGCCACCTGACGTC
