>Addgene plasmid #42014 | pmyc-GFP-TNRC6A-(1-1076) | addgene partial sequence | sequence record 59536 | EGFP_C
GACGAGCTGTACAAGTCCGGCGGCAAGCTTATGGATGCTGATTCTGCCTCCAGTTCTGAATCAGAGAGAA
ACATCACTATCATGGCTTCAGGGAACACAGGTGGTGAAAAAGATGGCCTTCGGAATAGCACTGGACTTGG
TTCCCAAAACAAGTTTGTAGTTGGTAGCAGCAGCAATAATGTGGGCCATGGAAGTAGTACTGGGCCATGG
GGTTTTTCCCATGGAGCCATAATAAGCACATGTCAGGTCTCTGTGGATGCTCCTGAAAGCAAATCTGAAA
GTAGCAACAATAGAATGAATGCTTGGGGCACTGTAAGTTCTTCATCAAATGGAGGGTTAAATCCAAGCAC
TTTGAATTCAGCTAGCAACCATGGTGCCTGGCCAGTATTAGAGAACAATGGACTTGCCCTAAAAGGGCCT
GTAGGGAGTGGTAGTTCTGGCATTAATATTCAGTGCAGTACTATAGGCCAGATGCCTAACAATCAGAGTA
TTAACTCTAAAGTGAGTGGTGGTTCTACCCATGGTACCTGGGGAAGCCTTCAGGAAACTTGTGAATCTGA
AGTAAGTGGTACACAGAAGGTTTCATTCAGTGGTCAACCTCAAAATATTACCACTGAAATGACTGGACCA
AATAACACTACTAACTTTATGACCTCTAGTTTACCAAACTCCGGTTCAGTGCAGAATAATGAGCTGCCTA
GTAGTAACACAGGGGCCTGGCGTGTGAGCACAATGAATCATCCTCAGATGCAGGCTCCATCAGGTATGAA
TGGCACTTCCCTTTCTCACCTTAGCAATGGAGAGTCAAAAAGTGGAGGCTCTTATGGTACTACATGGGGT
GCCTATGGTTCTAATTACTCTGGAGACAAATGTTCAGGCCCTAATGGCCAAGCTAATGGTGACACTGTGA
ATGCAACTCTAATGCAGCCTGGCGTAAATGGTCCTATGGGCACTAACTTTCAAGTTAACACAAACAAAGG
AGGTGGTGTGTGGGA
