>Addgene plasmid #42014 | pmyc-GFP-TNRC6A-(1-1076) | addgene partial sequence | sequence record 59857 | BGH_rev
CCTCTAGATCAATTCTGTCTAACAGAATTCAAGTTTTGCATACCCAGCCCTGCTATGGAGCCAAGGGCCT
GGTTAGGTAGTGCACTATTTGAAGGGGGAAGCTTCATGCTTTGACTGGACATAAACTGCATGTTTTGGGA
TTCATCTGCTACAATGCCATCCTTATCAAAATAAGGATTGCGCTCCATGGAAGACTCTTTGGAAATCTGA
GGCCGAGAACCAGGGCCTTTCCCGACCGTTCGATTGTAATCACCAATATTTAGGCTATGTTTATCTATCT
CCATTCGTTTGTCTTGTAACATTCCTCCAGAAAGGTCCATCTTATTGCTTTGTACATTTTCCTCTGGTGA
GTCTCTCGAAAAACTGATGTTTGAAAACTGTTTAACAAATGGATTTATCCACGCTTCTTCTTGTTTGTTT
CCACCTTTCATCATTCCCCTTTCCCTTCTCCTTTTTTTGCCACTCAGACCCTTCGATGACATTTTCTTTG
TATATGGTGGCCAATTTAAAGATGAGTTAAGCTCTTGAGATGAATTACTATTCCACATTCCAATCTCCAC
ATCCTCTTCCTCTTCCCAGCCAGTGGGGCGATTTCCAGGCAATGGCATATCATCACCACACCAGCCATCT
TGCATAGATTTTGGCCCAGATTTGCTTAATGCTTGTGGACCAACAGAGCTGGAGCCCCACGTGGATGTGC
TGGATGCCGCAGCAATGGGTTCCCCCCAGCTGGGACCACTGTCTATGGGCTTACCCCATGCTGAAGTACC
ATTATCCACAGTTGTGGCTGGAGTAGAAGGCTCCCCCCAGGGCTCACCCCAGCCAGAGCCACTGCTTGCC
TCTTTGTTTGAGATGGCACTTGCAGGCGTTAGCAGCTGATGTACCTGTGCTTGCTGG
