>Addgene plasmid #42014 | pmyc-GFP-TNRC6A-(1-1076) | addgene partial sequence | sequence record 59858 | CMV_f
AGCAGAGCTCTCTGGCTAACTAGAGAACCCACTGCTTACTGGCTTATCGAAATTAATACGACTCACTATA
GGGAGACCCAAGCTGGCTAGCCCACCATGGAACAAAAACTCATCTCAGAAGAGGATCTGTCCGGCGGCAT
GGTGAGCAAGGGCGAGGAGCTGTTCACCGGGGTGGTGCCCATCCTGGTCGAGCTGGACGGCGACGTAAAC
GGCCACAAGTTCAGCGTGTCCGGCGAGGGCGAGGGCGATGCCACCTACGGCAAGCTGACCCTGAAGTTCA
TCTGCACCACCGGCAAGCTGCCCGTGCCCTGGCCCACCCTCGTGACCACCCTGACCTACGGCGTGCAGTG
CTTCAGCCGCTACCCCGACCACATGAAGCAGCACGACTTCTTCAAGTCCGCCATGCCCGAAGGCTACGTC
CAGGAGCGCACCATCTTCTTCAAGGACGACGGCAACTACAAGACCCGCGCCGAGGTGAAGTTCGAGGGCG
ACACCCTGGTGAACCGCATCGAGCTGAAGGGCATCGACTTCAAGGAGGACGGCAACATCCTGGGGCACAA
GCTGGAGTACAACTACAACAGCCACAACGTCTATATCATGGCCGACAAGCAGAAGAACGGCATCAAGGTG
AACTTCAAGATCCGCCACAACATCGAGGACGGCAGCGTGCAGCTCGCCGACCACTACCAGCAGAACACCC
CCATCGGCGACGGCCCCGTGCTGCTGCCCGACAACCACTACCTGAGCACCCAGTCCGCCCTGAGCAAAGA
CCCCAACGAGAAGCGCGATCACATGGTCCTGCTGGAGTTCGTGACCGCCGCCGGGATCACTCTCGGCATG
GACGAGCTGTACAAGTTCCGGCGGCAAGCTTATGGATGCTGATTCTGCCTCCAGTTCTGAATCAGAGAGA
AACATCACTATCATGGCTTCAGG
